Addgene plasmid #159352: pCRII-BbsI-sgRNAscaffold
Purpose: (Empty Backbone) Expression vector for a customizable guide RNA
Depositing lab: Pim Pijnappel. Depositing organization: Erasmus Medical Center.
Backbone
  Vector backbone: pCRII
  Backbone manufacturer: Thermo Fisher Scientific
  Backbone size (bp): 4426
  Vector type: Mammalian Expression, CRISPR
  Promoter: U6
Growth in bacteria
  Bacterial resistance: Ampicillin and Kanamycin, 100 & 50 μg/mL
  Growth temperature: 37°C
  Growth strain: DH5alpha
  Copy number: Unknown
Gene/Insert
  Cloning method: Restriction Enzyme
  Sequencing primers: 5′ M13 rev; 3′ M13 fw
Terms and licenses: Academic/Nonprofit Terms; Industry Terms: Not Available to Industry
How to cite: pCRII-BbsI-sgRNAscaffold was a gift from Pim Pijnappel (Addgene plasmid # 159352 ; http://n2t.net/addgene:159352 ; RRID:Addgene_159352)
