[The description below was written by a language model from this plasmid's Addgene catalogue record and pLannotate feature annotations shown in this document.]
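Description:
pCRII-BbsI-sgRNAscaffold is an empty guide RNA expression backbone built on the pCRII cloning vector and catalogued as a mammalian expression/CRISPR plasmid. It is maintained in E. coli through a high-copy ColE1/pUC-type origin and carries two bacterial selection markers, a β-lactamase gene for ampicillin resistance and a neo/nptII gene for kanamycin resistance. The rest of the backbone is typical pCRII architecture: an f1 phage origin, a lac promoter with CAP binding site and operator, a lacZα fragment interrupted by the cloning region, a T7 promoter, and remnants of lacI and the Tn5 transposase that come along with the backbone elements. The sequenced record is 4,384 nt, slightly shorter than the backbone size listed in the catalogue.

The functional cassette consists of the human U6 promoter, an RNA polymerase III promoter suited to producing short, uncapped transcripts, followed after a short gap by the Streptococcus pyogenes Cas9 guide RNA scaffold. As the name and the restriction-enzyme cloning method indicate, that gap is intended to accept a user-defined spacer through BbsI digestion, although the BbsI sites themselves are not annotated in the feature table. Inserting a targeting sequence there yields a complete single guide RNA transcribed from U6 in mammalian cells. The cassette is flanked by partial attB1 and attB2 sequences, likely left over from the source of the U6-scaffold fragment; the record does not describe any Gateway use. No Cas9 gene or mammalian selection marker is annotated, so the nuclease must be supplied separately. M13 primer sites flanking the cassette allow verification of inserted guides.
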