Features (pLannotate 1.2.2; 16 found; start..end, strand, type, name):
     89..108     +  protein_bind   attB1 (fragment): mutant version of attB; recombination site for the Gateway® BP reaction BP Clonase™
    160..400     +  promoter       U6 promoter: RNA polymerase III promoter for human U6 snRNA
    428..503     +  misc_RNA       gRNA scaffold: guide RNA scaffold for the Streptococcus pyogenes CRISPR/Cas9 system
    515..536     -  protein_bind   attB2 (fragment): mutant version of attB; recombination site for the Gateway® BP reaction BP Clonase™
    614..632     -  promoter       T7 promoter: promoter for bacteriophage T7 RNA polymerase
    635..792     +  CDS            lacZα (fragment): LacZα fragment of β-galactosidase; lacZ fragment
    796..1224    +  rep_origin     f1 ori (sequence partly withheld): f1 bacteriophage origin of replication; arrow indicates direction of (+) strand synthesis
   1237..1536    +  CDS            tnpA (fragment): TN5P_ECOLX - Also known as tnp. Experimental evidence at protein level: Swiss-Prot protein existence level 1. Mediates transposition of transposon Tn5 by a 'cut and paste' mechanism. First, the monomeric transposase binds the 19 bp inverted DNA repeats flanking the transposon. Then, dimerization of the DNA- bound transposase creates a synaptic DNA complex. After nicking of the first DNA strand, excision of the transposon proceeds through a series of intermediates. The transposase then mediates the insertion of the transposon at a new site by strand transfer. The activity of the wild- type tran
   1568..2359    +  CDS            neo: KKA2_KLEPN - Also known as kan, nptII. Experimental evidence at protein level: Swiss-Prot protein existence level 1. Resistance to kanamycin, neomycin, paromomycin, ribostamycin, butirosin and gentamicin B. From Klebsiella pneumoniae.
   2363..2379    +  promoter       AmpR promoter (fragment): bla
   2380..3240    +  CDS            AmpR: β-lactamase; bla; confers resistance to ampicillin, carbenicillin, and related antibiotics
   3411..3999    +  rep_origin     ori: high-copy-number ColE1/pMB1/pBR322/pUC origin of replication
   4182..4274    +  CDS            lacI (fragment): lac repressor; lacI; The lac repressor binds to the lac operator to inhibit transcription in E. coli. This inhibition can be relieved by adding lactose or isopropyl-β-D-thiogalactopyranoside (IPTG).
   4287..4308    +  protein_bind   CAP binding site: CAP binding activates transcription in the presence of cAMP. E. coli catabolite activator protein
   4323..4353    +  promoter       lac promoter: promoter for the E. coli lac operon
   4361..4377    +  protein_bind   lac operator: The lac repressor binds to the lac operator to inhibit transcription in E. coli. This inhibition can be relieved by adding lactose or isopropyl-β-D-thiogalactopyranoside (IPTG). lac repressor encoded by lacI
>Addgene plasmid #159352 | pCRII-BbsI-sgRNAscaffold | addgene full sequence | sequence record 314976 | Addgene NGS Result
CAGGAAACAGCTATGACCATGATTACGCCAAGCTTGGTACCGAGCTCGGATCCACTAGTAACGGCCGCCA
GTGTGCTGGAATTCGCCCTTTGTACAAAAAAGCAGGCTTTAAAGGAACCAATTCAGTCGACTGGATCCGG
TACCAAGGTCGGGCAGGAAGAGGGCCTATTTCCCATGATTCCTTCATATTTGCATATACGATACAAGGCT
GTTAGAGAGATAATTGGAATTAATTTGACTGTAAACACAAAGATATTAGTACAAAATACGTGACGTAGAA
AGTAATAATTTCTTGGGTAGTTTGCAGTTTTAAAATTATGTTTTAAAATGGACTATCATATGCTTACCGT
AACTTGAAAGTATTTCGATTTCTTGGCTTTATATATCTTGTGGAAAGGACGAAACACCGGGGTCTTCGAG
AAGACCTGTTTTAGAGCTAGAAATAGCAAGTTAAAATAAGGCTAGTCCGTTATCAACTTGAAAAAGTGGC
ACCGAGTCGGTGCTTTTTTTCTAGACCCAGCTTTCTTGTACAAAGTTGGCATTAAAGCCGAATTCTGCAG
ATATCCATCACACTGGCGGCCGCTCGAGCATGCATCTAGAGGGCCCAATTCGCCCTATAGTGAGTCGTAT
TACAATTCACTGGCCGTCGTTTTACAACGTCGTGACTGGGAAAACCCTGGCGTTACCCAACTTAATCGCC
TTGCAGCACATCCCCCTTTCGCCAGCTGGCGTAATAGCGAAGAGGCCCGCACCGATCGCCCTTCCCAACA
GTTGCGCAGCCTGAATGGCGAATGG
[124 nt withheld, positions 796-919]
C
[91 nt withheld, positions 921-1011]
A
[49 nt withheld, positions 1013-1061]
CCTTTGACGTTGGAGTCCACGTTCTTT
[37 nt withheld, positions 1089-1125]
ACCCTATCTCGGTCTATTCTTTTGATTTATAAGGGATTTTGCCGATTTCGGCCTATTGGTTAAAAAATGA
GCTGATTTAACAAAAATTTAACGCGAATTTTAACAAAATTCAGGGCGCAAGGGCTGCTAAAGGAAGCGGA
ACACGTAGAAAGCCAGTCCGCAGAAACGGTGCTGACCCCGGATGAATGTCAGCTACTGGGCTATCTGGAC
AAGGGAAAACGCAAGCGCAAAGAGAAAGCAGGTAGCTTGCAGTGGGCTTACATGGCGATAGCTAGACTGG
GCGGTTTTATGGACAGCAAGCGAACCGGAATTGCCAGCTGGGGCGCCCTCTGGTAAGGTTGGGAAGCCCT
GCAAAGTAAACTGGATGGCTTTCTTGCCGCCAAGGATCTGATGGCGCAGGGGATCAAGATCTGATCAAGA
GACAGGATGAGGATCGTTTCGCATGATTGAACAAGATGGATTGCACGCAGGTTCTCCGGCCGCTTGGGTG
GAGAGGCTATTCGGCTATGACTGGGCACAACAGACAATCGGCTGCTCTGATGCCGCCGTGTTCCGGCTGT
CAGCGCAGGGGCGCCCGGTTCTTTTTGTCAAGACCGACCTGTCCGGTGCCCTGAATGAACTGCAGGACGA
GGCAGCGCGGCTATCGTGGCTGGCCACGACGGGCGTTCCTTGCGCAGCTGTGCTCGACGTTGTCACTGAA
GCGGGAAGGGACTGGCTGCTATTGGGCGAAGTGCCGGGGCAGGATCTCCTGTCATCCCACCTTGCTCCTG
CCGAGAAAGTATCCATCATGGCTGATGCAATGCGGCGGCTGCATACGCTTGATCCGGCTACCTGCCCATT
CGACCACCAAGCGAAACATCGCATCGAGCGAGCACGTACTCGGATGGAAGCCGGTCTTGTCGATCAGGAT
GATCTGGACGAAGAGCATCAGGGGCTCGCGCCAGCCGAACTGTTCGCCAGGCTCAAGGCGCGCATGCCCG
ACGGCGAGGATCTCGTCGTGACCCATGGCGATGCCTGCTTGCCGAATATCATGGTGGAAAATGGCCGCTT
TTCTGGATTCATCGACTGTGGCCGGCTGGGTGTGGCGGACCGCTATCAGGACATAGCGTTGGCTACCCGT
GATATTGCTGAAGAGCTTGGCGGCGAATGGGCTGACCGCTTCCTCGTGCTTTACGGTATCGCCGCTCCCG
ATTCGCAGCGCATCGCCTTCTATCGCCTTCTTGACGAGTTCTTCTGAATTGAAAAAGGAAGAGTATGAGT
ATTCAACATTTCCGTGTCGCCCTTATTCCCTTTTTTGCGGCATTTTGCCTTCCTGTTTTTGCTCACCCAG
AAACGCTGGTGAAAGTAAAAGATGCTGAAGATCAGTTGGGTGCACGAGTGGGTTACATCGAACTGGATCT
CAACAGCGGTAAGATCCTTGAGAGTTTTCGCCCCGAAGAACGTTTTCCAATGATGAGCACTTTTAAAGTT
CTGCTATGTGGCGCGGTATTATCCCGTATTGACGCCGGGCAAGAGCAACTCGGTCGCCGCATACACTATT
CTCAGAATGACTTGGTTGAGTACTCACCAGTCACAGAAAAGCATCTTACGGATGGCATGACAGTAAGAGA
ATTATGCAGTGCTGCCATAACCATGAGTGATAACACTGCGGCCAACTTACTTCTGACAACGATCGGAGGA
CCGAAGGAGCTAACCGCTTTTTTGCACAACATGGGGGATCATGTAACTCGCCTTGATCGTTGGGAACCGG
AGCTGAATGAAGCCATACCAAACGACGAGCGTGACACCACGATGCCTGTAGCAATGGCAACAACGTTGCG
CAAACTATTAACTGGCGAACTACTTACTCTAGCTTCCCGGCAACAATTAATAGACTGGATGGAGGCGGAT
AAAGTTGCAGGACCACTTCTGCGCTCGGCCCTTCCGGCTGGCTGGTTTATTGCTGATAAATCTGGAGCCG
GTGAGCGTGGGTCTCGCGGTATCATTGCAGCACTGGGGCCAGATGGTAAGCCCTCCCGTATCGTAGTTAT
CTACACGACGGGGAGTCAGGCAACTATGGATGAACGAAATAGACAGATCGCTGAGATAGGTGCCTCACTG
ATTAAGCATTGGTAACTGTCAGACCAAGTTTACTCATATATACTTTAGATTGATTTAAAACTTCATTTTT
AATTTAAAAGGATCTAGGTGAAGATCCTTTTTGATAATCTCATGACCAAAATCCCTTAACGTGAGTTTTC
GTTCCACTGAGCGTCAGACCCCGTAGAAAAGATCAAAGGATCTTCTTGAGATCCTTTTTTTCTGCGCGTA
ATCTGCTGCTTGCAAACAAAAAAACCACCGCTACCAGCGGTGGTTTGTTTGCCGGATCAAGAGCTACCAA
CTCTTTTTCCGAAGGTAACTGGCTTCAGCAGAGCGCAGATACCAAATACTGTTCTTCTAGTGTAGCCGTA
GTTAGGCCACCACTTCAAGAACTCTGTAGCACCGCCTACATACCTCGCTCTGCTAATCCTGTTACCAGTG
GCTGCTGCCAGTGGCGATAAGTCGTGTCTTACCGGGTTGGACTCAAGACGATAGTTACCGGATAAGGCGC
AGCGGTCGGGCTGAACGGGGGGTTCGTGCACACAGCCCAGCTTGGAGCGAACGACCTACACCGAACTGAG
ATACCTACAGCGTGAGCTATGAGAAAGCGCCACGCTTCCCGAAGGGAGAAAGGCGGACAGGTATCCGGTA
AGCGGCAGGGTCGGAACAGGAGAGCGCACGAGGGAGCTTCCAGGGGGAAACGCCTGGTATCTTTATAGTC
CTGTCGGGTTTCGCCACCTCTGACTTGAGCGTCGATTTTTGTGATGCTCGTCAGGGGGGCGGAGCCTATG
GAAAAACGCCAGCAACGCGGCCTTTTTACGGTTCCTGGCCTTTTGCTGGCCTTTTGCTCACATGTTCTTT
CCTGCGTTATCCCCTGATTCTGTGGATAACCGTATTACCGCCTTTGAGTGAGCTGATACCGCTCGCCGCA
GCCGAACGACCGAGCGCAGCGAGTCAGTGAGCGAGGAAGCGGAAGAGCGCCCAATACGCAAACCGCCTCT
CCCCGCGCGTTGGCCGATTCATTAATGCAGCTGGCACGACAGGTTTCCCGACTGGAAAGCGGGCAGTGAG
CGCAACGCAATTAATGTGAGTTAGCTCACTCATTAGGCACCCCAGGCTTTACACTTTATGCTTCCGGCTC
GTATGTTGTGTGGAATTGTGAGCGGATAACAATTTCACA
